Addgene plasmid #39557: Arf5-GFP
Depositing lab: Paul Melancon. Depositing organization: University of Alberta. Publication: Characterization of class I and II ADP-ribosylation factors (Arfs) in live cells: GDP-bound class II Arfs associate with the ER-Golgi intermediate compartment independently of GBF1. Chun J, Shapovalova Z, Dejgaard SY, Presley JF, Melancon P. Mol Biol Cell. 2008 Aug;19(8):3488-500. Epub 2008 Jun 4. 10.1091/mbc.e08-04-0373 PubMed 18524849.
Backbone
  Vector backbone: pEGFP-N1
  Backbone manufacturer: Clontech
  Backbone size w/o insert (bp): 4700
  Total vector size (bp): 5243
  Vector type: Mammalian Expression
  Selectable markers: Neomycin (select with G418)
Growth in bacteria
  Bacterial resistance: Kanamycin, 50 μg/mL
  Growth temperature: 37°C
  Growth strain: DH5alpha
  Copy number: High Copy
Gene/Insert
  Gene/Insert name: ADP ribosylaion factor 5 (alt name: ARF5)
  Species: H. sapiens (human)
  Insert size (bp): 543
  Entrez Gene: ARF5
  Promoter: CMV
  Tag / fusion protein: GFP (C terminal on backbone)
  Cloning method: Restriction Enzyme; 5′ cloning site XhoI (not destroyed); 3′ cloning site KpnI (not destroyed)
  Sequencing primers: 5′ CMV; 3′ EGFP-N
Terms and licenses: Academic/Nonprofit Terms; Industry Terms: Not Available to Industry
How to cite: Arf5-GFP was a gift from Paul Melancon (Addgene plasmid # 39557 ; http://n2t.net/addgene:39557 ; RRID:Addgene_39557)
