[The description below was written by a language model from this plasmid's Addgene catalogue record.]
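Description:
Arf5-GFP is a mammalian expression plasmid built on the Clontech pEGFP-N1 backbone, carrying the human ADP-ribosylation factor 5 (ARF5) coding sequence as a 543 bp insert in a construct of about 5.2 kb. The ARF5 open reading frame was placed between the XhoI and KpnI sites of the multiple cloning site, both of which remain intact, so that it lies upstream of and in frame with the backbone-encoded GFP. The result is an Arf5 protein tagged with GFP at its C terminus. This orientation leaves the N terminus of the small GTPase free, which matters for Arf family proteins because that end is normally myristoylated and involved in membrane association. Transcription of the fusion is driven by the CMV promoter, giving strong constitutive expression in a wide range of transfected mammalian cells.

The plasmid is maintained at high copy number in E. coli under kanamycin selection. The record also lists neomycin resistance as the selectable marker for mammalian cells, allowing G418 selection of stable transfectants. In pEGFP-N1-type vectors, a single resistance gene usually serves both purposes. No feature table is provided, so other backbone elements such as the origin of replication and polyadenylation signals are not documented for this construct.

The associated work concerns the characterization of class I and class II Arfs in live cells, including the association of GDP-bound class II Arfs with the ER-Golgi intermediate compartment. The construct is therefore suited to fluorescence imaging of Arf5 localization and dynamics in the early secretory pathway of living cells.
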