>Addgene plasmid #39557 | Arf5-GFP | addgene partial sequence | sequence record 52944 | CMV-F 5'-CGCAAATGGGCGGTAGGCGTG-3'
GAGCTGGTTTAGTGAACCGTCAGATCCGCTAGCGCTACCGGACTCAGATCTCGAGACCATGGGCCTCACC
GTGTCCGCGCTCTTTTCGCGGATCTTCGGGAAGAAGCAGATGCGGATTCTCATGGTTGGCTTGGATGCGG
CTGGCAAGACCACAATCCTGTACAAACTGAAGTTGGGGGAGATTGTCACCACCATCCCAACCATAGGCTT
CAATGTAGAAACAGTGGAATATAAGAACATCTGTTTCACAGTCTGGGACGTGGGAGGCCAGGACAAGATT
CGGCCTCTGTGGCGGCACTACTTCCAGAACACTCAGGGCCTCATCTTTGTGGTGGACAGTAATGACCGGG
AGCGGGTCCAAGAATCTGCTGATGAACTCCAGAAGATGCTGCAGGAGGACGAGCTGCGGGATGCAGTGCT
GCTGGTATTTGCCAACAAGCAGGACATGCCCAACGCCATGCCCGTGAGCGAGCTGACTGACAAGCTGGGG
CTACAGCACTTACGCAGCCGCACGTGGTATGTCCAGGCCACCTGTGCCACCCAAGGCACAGGTCTGTACG
ATGGTCTGGACTGGCTGTCCCACGAGCTGTCAAAGCGCGCGGTACCGCGGGCCCGGGATCCACCGGTCGC
CACCATGGTGAGCAAGGGCGAGGAGCTGTTCACCGGGGTGGTGCCCATCCTGGTCGAGCTGGACGGCGAC
GTAAACGGCCACAAGTTCAGCGTGTCCGGCGAGGGCGAGGGCGATGCCACCTACGGCAAGCTGACCCTGA
AGTTCATCTGCACCACCGGCAAGCTGCCCGTGCCCTGGCCCACCCTCGTGACCACCCTGACCTACGGCGT
GCAGTGCTTCAGCCGCTACCCCGACCACATGAAGCAGCACGACTTCTTCAAGTCCGCCATGCCCGAA
